Addgene plasmid #211534: pLentiCRISPR-v2 sgATG7
Purpose: Deletes ATG7
Depositing lab: Richard Possemato. Depositing organization: NYU Grossman School of Medicine. Publication: Glucose limitation protects cancer cells from apoptosis induced by pyrimidine restriction and replication inhibition. Nam M, Xia W, Mir AH, Jerrett A, Spinelli JB, Huang TT, Possemato R. Nat Metab. 2024 Dec;6(12):2338-2353. doi: 10.1038/s42255-024-01166-w. Epub 2024 Nov 26. PubMed 39592843.
Backbone
  Vector backbone: pLentiCRISPR-v2
  Vector type: Mammalian Expression, Lentiviral, CRISPR
  Selectable markers: Puromycin
Growth in bacteria
  Bacterial resistance: Ampicillin, 100 μg/mL
  Growth temperature: 37°C
  Growth strain: NEB Stable
  Copy number: High Copy
Gene/Insert
  Gene/Insert name: sgATG7
  gRNA/shRNA sequence: GTATGATGAGAACATGGTGC
  Species: Synthetic
Terms and licenses: Academic/Nonprofit Terms; Industry Terms: Not Available to Industry
How to cite: pLentiCRISPR-v2 sgATG7 was a gift from Richard Possemato (Addgene plasmid # 211534 ; http://n2t.net/addgene:211534 ; RRID:Addgene_211534)
