[The description below was written by a language model from this plasmid's Addgene catalogue record and pLannotate feature annotations shown in this document.]
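Description:
pLentiCRISPR-v2 sgATG7 is an all-in-one lentiviral CRISPR/Cas9 plasmid built on the pLentiCRISPR-v2 backbone and intended to knock out ATG7 in mammalian cells. In bacteria it is maintained through a high-copy ColE1/pUC-type origin with ampicillin resistance (AmpR under its own bla promoter). An f1 origin is also present. The full sequenced record is about 13 kb.

The transfer cassette has a third-generation-style layout. A CMV enhancer/promoter drives a truncated HIV-1 5' LTR, followed by the Ψ packaging signal with a partial gag fragment, the Rev response element and the cPPT/CTS. It ends in a self-inactivating ΔU3 3' LTR, so the integrated provirus lacks LTR promoter activity. Within these boundaries, a human U6 Pol III promoter transcribes the ATG7-targeting synthetic guide fused to the Streptococcus pyogenes gRNA scaffold. An EF-1α core promoter separately drives S. pyogenes Cas9, followed in the same orientation by a puromycin N-acetyltransferase coding sequence. The feature table does not annotate the linker between Cas9 and PuroR, nor any tags. A WPRE downstream of the marker enhances transcript expression.

Outside the LTRs, the backbone carries a bGH poly(A) signal and an SV40/EM7-driven bleomycin/Zeocin resistance cassette with an SV40 poly(A) signal. This cassette would not be packaged into virus. Once the plasmid is packaged into lentiviral particles, transduced cells can be selected with puromycin, and they stably express both Cas9 and the guide to disrupt ATG7. The record lists the insert species only as synthetic and does not state the species of the targeted ATG7 gene.
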