Features (pLannotate 1.2.2; 33 found; start..end, strand, type, name):
     31..83      -  misc_feature   bom (fragment): basis of mobility region from pBR322
    238..617     +  enhancer       CMV enhancer: human cytomegalovirus immediate early enhancer
    618..817     +  promoter       CMV promoter: human cytomegalovirus (CMV) immediate early promoter
    835..1015    +  LTR            5' LTR (truncated): truncated 5' long terminal repeat (LTR) from HIV-1
   1062..1187    +  misc_feature   HIV-1 Ψ: packaging signal of human immunodeficiency virus type 1
   1171..1534    +  CDS            HIV-1 gag (fragment): gag protein from human immunodeficiency virus 1; gag
   1680..1913    +  misc_feature   RRE: The Rev response element (RRE) of HIV-1 allows for Rev-dependent mRNA export from the nucleus to the cytoplasm.
   2290..2390    +  CDS            Rev (fragment): human immunodeficiency virus 1 (HIV-1) Rev protein; rev; enhances nuclear export of unspliced and incompletely spliced viral mRNAs
   2440..2557    +  misc_feature   cPPT/CTS: central polypurine tract and central termination sequence of HIV-1
   2608..2848    +  promoter       U6 promoter: RNA polymerase III promoter for human U6 snRNA
   2878..2953    +  misc_RNA       gRNA scaffold: guide RNA scaffold for the Streptococcus pyogenes CRISPR/Cas9 system
   2971..2989    +  CDS            small t antigen (fragment): SV40 (simian virus 40) small t antigen
   3015..3226    +  promoter       EF-1α core promoter: core promoter for human elongation factor EF-1α
   3251..7354    +  CDS            Cas9: Cas9 (Csn1) endonuclease from the Streptococcus pyogenes Type II CRISPR/Cas system generates RNA-guided double strand breaks in DNA
   7492..8089    +  CDS            PuroR (fragment): puromycin N-acetyltransferase; pac from Streptomyces; confers resistance to puromycin
   8105..8693    +  misc_feature   WPRE: woodchuck hepatitis virus posttranscriptional regulatory element
   8744..8763    +  misc_feature   cPPT/CTS (fragment): central polypurine tract and central termination sequence of HIV-1
   8765..8998    +  LTR            3' LTR (ΔU3): self-inactivating 3' long terminal repeat (LTR) from HIV-1
   9030..9254    +  polyA_signal   bGH poly(A) signal: bovine growth hormone polyadenylation signal
   9258..9279    +  promoter       SV40 promoter (fragment): SV40 enhancer and early promoter
   9300..9728    +  rep_origin     f1 ori (sequence partly withheld): f1 bacteriophage origin of replication; arrow indicates direction of (+) strand synthesis
   9742..10071   +  promoter       SV40 promoter: SV40 enhancer and early promoter
  10119..10166   +  promoter       EM7 promoter: synthetic bacterial promoter&nbsp
  10185..10559   +  CDS            BleoR: antibiotic-binding protein; Sh ble from Streptoalloteichus hindustanus; confers resistance to bleomycin, phleomycin, and Zeocin™
  10569..10694   +  CDS            ble (fragment): BLE_KLEPN - Experimental evidence at protein level: Swiss-Prot protein existence level 1. Binding protein with a strong affinity to the bleomycin family of antibiotics. Binds to CL990; an antimitotic-antibiotic compound. From Klebsiella pneumoniae.
  10689..10810   +  polyA_signal   SV40 poly(A) signal: SV40 polyadenylation signal
  10881..10903   -  protein_bind   lac operator (fragment): The lac repressor binds to the lac operator to inhibit transcription in E. coli. This inhibition can be relieved by adding lactose or isopropyl-β-D-thiogalactopyranoside (IPTG). lac repressor encoded by lacI
  10907..10937   -  promoter       lac promoter: promoter for the E. coli lac operon
  10952..10973   -  protein_bind   CAP binding site: CAP binding activates transcription in the presence of cAMP. E. coli catabolite activator protein
  10986..11078   -  CDS            lacI (fragment): lac repressor; lacI; The lac repressor binds to the lac operator to inhibit transcription in E. coli. This inhibition can be relieved by adding lactose or isopropyl-β-D-thiogalactopyranoside (IPTG).
  11261..11849   -  rep_origin     ori: high-copy-number ColE1/pMB1/pBR322/pUC origin of replication
  12020..12880   -  CDS            AmpR: β-lactamase; bla; confers resistance to ampicillin, carbenicillin, and related antibiotics
  12881..12985   -  promoter       AmpR promoter: bla
>Addgene plasmid #211534 | pLentiCRISPR-v2 sgATG7 | addgene full sequence | sequence record 418731 | Addgene NGS Result
GTCGACGGATCGGGAGATCTCCCGATCCCCTATGGTGCACTCTCAGTACAATCTGCTCTGATGCCGCATA
GTTAAGCCAGTATCTGCTCCCTGCTTGTGTGTTGGAGGTCGCTGAGTAGTGCGCGAGCAAAATTTAAGCT
ACAACAAGGCAAGGCTTGACCGACAATTGCATGAAGAATCTGCTTAGGGTTAGGCGTTTTGCGCTGCTTC
GCGATGTACGGGCCAGATATACGCGTTGACATTGATTATTGACTAGTTATTAATAGTAATCAATTACGGG
GTCATTAGTTCATAGCCCATATATGGAGTTCCGCGTTACATAACTTACGGTAAATGGCCCGCCTGGCTGA
CCGCCCAACGACCCCCGCCCATTGACGTCAATAATGACGTATGTTCCCATAGTAACGCCAATAGGGACTT
TCCATTGACGTCAATGGGTGGAGTATTTACGGTAAACTGCCCACTTGGCAGTACATCAAGTGTATCATAT
GCCAAGTACGCCCCCTATTGACGTCAATGACGGTAAATGGCCCGCCTGGCATTATGCCCAGTACATGACC
TTATGGGACTTTCCTACTTGGCAGTACATCTACGTATTAGTCATCGCTATTACCATGGTGATGCGGTTTT
GGCAGTACATCAATGGGCGTGGATAGCGGTTTGACTCACGGGGATTTCCAAGTCTCCACCCCATTGACGT
CAATGGGAGTTTGTTTTGGCACCAAAATCAACGGGACTTTCCAAAATGTCGTAACAACTCCGCCCCATTG
ACGCAAATGGGCGGTAGGCGTGTACGGTGGGAGGTCTATATAAGCAGCGCGTTTTGCCTGTACTGGGTCT
CTCTGGTTAGACCAGATCTGAGCCTGGGAGCTCTCTGGCTAACTAGGGAACCCACTGCTTAAGCCTCAAT
AAAGCTTGCCTTGAGTGCTTCAAGTAGTGTGTGCCCGTCTGTTGTGTGACTCTGGTAACTAGAGATCCCT
CAGACCCTTTTAGTCAGTGTGGAAAATCTCTAGCAGTGGCGCCCGAACAGGGACTTGAAAGCGAAAGGGA
AACCAGAGGAGCTCTCTCGACGCAGGACTCGGCTTGCTGAAGCGCGCACGGCAAGAGGCGAGGGGCGGCG
ACTGGTGAGTACGCCAAAAATTTTGACTAGCGGAGGCTAGAAGGAGAGAGATGGGTGCGAGAGCGTCAGT
ATTAAGCGGGGGAGAATTAGATCGCGATGGGAAAAAATTCGGTTAAGGCCAGGGGGAAAGAAAAAATATA
AATTAAAACATATAGTATGGGCAAGCAGGGAGCTAGAACGATTCGCAGTTAATCCTGGCCTGTTAGAAAC
ATCAGAAGGCTGTAGACAAATACTGGGACAGCTACAACCATCCCTTCAGACAGGATCAGAAGAACTTAGA
TCATTATATAATACAGTAGCAACCCTCTATTGTGTGCATCAAAGGATAGAGATAAAAGACACCAAGGAAG
CTTTAGACAAGATAGAGGAAGAGCAAAACAAAAGTAAGACCACCGCACAGCAAGCGGCCGCTGATCTTCA
GACCTGGAGGAGGAGATATGAGGGACAATTGGAGAAGTGAATTATATAAATATAAAGTAGTAAAAATTGA
ACCATTAGGAGTAGCACCCACCAAGGCAAAGAGAAGAGTGGTGCAGAGAGAAAAAAGAGCAGTGGGAATA
GGAGCTTTGTTCCTTGGGTTCTTGGGAGCAGCAGGAAGCACTATGGGCGCAGCGTCAATGACGCTGACGG
TACAGGCCAGACAATTATTGTCTGGTATAGTGCAGCAGCAGAACAATTTGCTGAGGGCTATTGAGGCGCA
ACAGCATCTGTTGCAACTCACAGTCTGGGGCATCAAGCAGCTCCAGGCAAGAATCCTGGCTGTGGAAAGA
TACCTAAAGGATCAACAGCTCCTGGGGATTTGGGGTTGCTCTGGAAAACTCATTTGCACCACTGCTGTGC
CTTGGAATGCTAGTTGGAGTAATAAATCTCTGGAACAGATTTGGAATCACACGACCTGGATGGAGTGGGA
CAGAGAAATTAACAATTACACAAGCTTAATACACTCCTTAATTGAAGAATCGCAAAACCAGCAAGAAAAG
AATGAACAAGAATTATTGGAATTAGATAAATGGGCAAGTTTGTGGAATTGGTTTAACATAACAAATTGGC
TGTGGTATATAAAATTATTCATAATGATAGTAGGAGGCTTGGTAGGTTTAAGAATAGTTTTTGCTGTACT
TTCTATAGTGAATAGAGTTAGGCAGGGATATTCACCATTATCGTTTCAGACCCACCTCCCAACCCCGAGG
GGACCCGACAGGCCCGAAGGAATAGAAGAAGAAGGTGGAGAGAGAGACAGAGACAGATCCATTCGATTAG
TGAACGGATCGGCACTGCGTGCGCCAATTCTGCAGACAAATGGCAGTATTCATCCACAATTTTAAAAGAA
AAGGGGGGATTGGGGGGTACAGTGCAGGGGAAAGAATAGTAGACATAATAGCAACAGACATACAAACTAA
AGAATTACAAAAACAAATTACAAAAATTCAAAATTTTCGGGTTTATTACAGGGACAGCAGAGATCCAGTT
TGGTTAATTAAGGTACCGAGGGCCTATTTCCCATGATTCCTTCATATTTGCATATACGATACAAGGCTGT
TAGAGAGATAATTAGAATTAATTTGACTGTAAACACAAAGATATTAGTACAAAATACGTGACGTAGAAAG
TAATAATTTCTTGGGTAGTTTGCAGTTTTAAAATTATGTTTTAAAATGGACTATCATATGCTTACCGTAA
CTTGAAAGTATTTCGATTTCTTGGCTTTATATATCTTGTGGAAAGGACGAAACACCGGTATGATGAGAAC
ATGGTGCGTTTTAGAGCTAGAAATAGCAAGTTAAAATAAGGCTAGTCCGTTATCAACTTGAAAAAGTGGC
ACCGAGTCGGTGCTTTTTTGAATTCGCTAGCTAGGTCTTGAAAGGAGTGGGAATTGGCTCCGGTGCCCGT
CAGTGGGCAGAGCGCACATCGCCCACAGTCCCCGAGAAGTTGGGGGGAGGGGTCGGCAATTGATCCGGTG
CCTAGAGAAGGTGGCGCGGGGTAAACTGGGAAAGTGATGTCGTGTACTGGCTCCGCCTTTTTCCCGAGGG
TGGGGGAGAACCGTATATAAGTGCAGTAGTCGCCGTGAACGTTCTTTTTCGCAACGGGTTTGCCGCCAGA
ACACAGGACCGGTTCTAGAGCGCTGCCACCATGGACAAGAAGTACAGCATCGGCCTGGACATCGGCACCA
ACTCTGTGGGCTGGGCCGTGATCACCGACGAGTACAAGGTGCCCAGCAAGAAATTCAAGGTGCTGGGCAA
CACCGACCGGCACAGCATCAAGAAGAACCTGATCGGAGCCCTGCTGTTCGACAGCGGCGAAACAGCCGAG
GCCACCCGGCTGAAGAGAACCGCCAGAAGAAGATACACCAGACGGAAGAACCGGATCTGCTATCTGCAAG
AGATCTTCAGCAACGAGATGGCCAAGGTGGACGACAGCTTCTTCCACAGACTGGAAGAGTCCTTCCTGGT
GGAAGAGGATAAGAAGCACGAGCGGCACCCCATCTTCGGCAACATCGTGGACGAGGTGGCCTACCACGAG
AAGTACCCCACCATCTACCACCTGAGAAAGAAACTGGTGGACAGCACCGACAAGGCCGACCTGCGGCTGA
TCTATCTGGCCCTGGCCCACATGATCAAGTTCCGGGGCCACTTCCTGATCGAGGGCGACCTGAACCCCGA
CAACAGCGACGTGGACAAGCTGTTCATCCAGCTGGTGCAGACCTACAACCAGCTGTTCGAGGAAAACCCC
ATCAACGCCAGCGGCGTGGACGCCAAGGCCATCCTGTCTGCCAGACTGAGCAAGAGCAGACGGCTGGAAA
ATCTGATCGCCCAGCTGCCCGGCGAGAAGAAGAATGGCCTGTTCGGAAACCTGATTGCCCTGAGCCTGGG
CCTGACCCCCAACTTCAAGAGCAACTTCGACCTGGCCGAGGATGCCAAACTGCAGCTGAGCAAGGACACC
TACGACGACGACCTGGACAACCTGCTGGCCCAGATCGGCGACCAGTACGCCGACCTGTTTCTGGCCGCCA
AGAACCTGTCCGACGCCATCCTGCTGAGCGACATCCTGAGAGTGAACACCGAGATCACCAAGGCCCCCCT
GAGCGCCTCTATGATCAAGAGATACGACGAGCACCACCAGGACCTGACCCTGCTGAAAGCTCTCGTGCGG
CAGCAGCTGCCTGAGAAGTACAAAGAGATTTTCTTCGACCAGAGCAAGAACGGCTACGCCGGCTACATTG
ACGGCGGAGCCAGCCAGGAAGAGTTCTACAAGTTCATCAAGCCCATCCTGGAAAAGATGGACGGCACCGA
GGAACTGCTCGTGAAGCTGAACAGAGAGGACCTGCTGCGGAAGCAGCGGACCTTCGACAACGGCAGCATC
CCCCACCAGATCCACCTGGGAGAGCTGCACGCCATTCTGCGGCGGCAGGAAGATTTTTACCCATTCCTGA
AGGACAACCGGGAAAAGATCGAGAAGATCCTGACCTTCCGCATCCCCTACTACGTGGGCCCTCTGGCCAG
GGGAAACAGCAGATTCGCCTGGATGACCAGAAAGAGCGAGGAAACCATCACCCCCTGGAACTTCGAGGAA
GTGGTGGACAAGGGCGCTTCCGCCCAGAGCTTCATCGAGCGGATGACCAACTTCGATAAGAACCTGCCCA
ACGAGAAGGTGCTGCCCAAGCACAGCCTGCTGTACGAGTACTTCACCGTGTATAACGAGCTGACCAAAGT
GAAATACGTGACCGAGGGAATGAGAAAGCCCGCCTTCCTGAGCGGCGAGCAGAAAAAGGCCATCGTGGAC
CTGCTGTTCAAGACCAACCGGAAAGTGACCGTGAAGCAGCTGAAAGAGGACTACTTCAAGAAAATCGAGT
GCTTCGACTCCGTGGAAATCTCCGGCGTGGAAGATCGGTTCAACGCCTCCCTGGGCACATACCACGATCT
GCTGAAAATTATCAAGGACAAGGACTTCCTGGACAATGAGGAAAACGAGGACATTCTGGAAGATATCGTG
CTGACCCTGACACTGTTTGAGGACAGAGAGATGATCGAGGAACGGCTGAAAACCTATGCCCACCTGTTCG
ACGACAAAGTGATGAAGCAGCTGAAGCGGCGGAGATACACCGGCTGGGGCAGGCTGAGCCGGAAGCTGAT
CAACGGCATCCGGGACAAGCAGTCCGGCAAGACAATCCTGGATTTCCTGAAGTCCGACGGCTTCGCCAAC
AGAAACTTCATGCAGCTGATCCACGACGACAGCCTGACCTTTAAAGAGGACATCCAGAAAGCCCAGGTGT
CCGGCCAGGGCGATAGCCTGCACGAGCACATTGCCAATCTGGCCGGCAGCCCCGCCATTAAGAAGGGCAT
CCTGCAGACAGTGAAGGTGGTGGACGAGCTCGTGAAAGTGATGGGCCGGCACAAGCCCGAGAACATCGTG
ATCGAAATGGCCAGAGAGAACCAGACCACCCAGAAGGGACAGAAGAACAGCCGCGAGAGAATGAAGCGGA
TCGAAGAGGGCATCAAAGAGCTGGGCAGCCAGATCCTGAAAGAACACCCCGTGGAAAACACCCAGCTGCA
GAACGAGAAGCTGTACCTGTACTACCTGCAGAATGGGCGGGATATGTACGTGGACCAGGAACTGGACATC
AACCGGCTGTCCGACTACGATGTGGACCATATCGTGCCTCAGAGCTTTCTGAAGGACGACTCCATCGACA
ACAAGGTGCTGACCAGAAGCGACAAGAACCGGGGCAAGAGCGACAACGTGCCCTCCGAAGAGGTCGTGAA
GAAGATGAAGAACTACTGGCGGCAGCTGCTGAACGCCAAGCTGATTACCCAGAGAAAGTTCGACAATCTG
ACCAAGGCCGAGAGAGGCGGCCTGAGCGAACTGGATAAGGCCGGCTTCATCAAGAGACAGCTGGTGGAAA
CCCGGCAGATCACAAAGCACGTGGCACAGATCCTGGACTCCCGGATGAACACTAAGTACGACGAGAATGA
CAAGCTGATCCGGGAAGTGAAAGTGATCACCCTGAAGTCCAAGCTGGTGTCCGATTTCCGGAAGGATTTC
CAGTTTTACAAAGTGCGCGAGATCAACAACTACCACCACGCCCACGACGCCTACCTGAACGCCGTCGTGG
GAACCGCCCTGATCAAAAAGTACCCTAAGCTGGAAAGCGAGTTCGTGTACGGCGACTACAAGGTGTACGA
CGTGCGGAAGATGATCGCCAAGAGCGAGCAGGAAATCGGCAAGGCTACCGCCAAGTACTTCTTCTACAGC
AACATCATGAACTTTTTCAAGACCGAGATTACCCTGGCCAACGGCGAGATCCGGAAGCGGCCTCTGATCG
AGACAAACGGCGAAACCGGGGAGATCGTGTGGGATAAGGGCCGGGATTTTGCCACCGTGCGGAAAGTGCT
GAGCATGCCCCAAGTGAATATCGTGAAAAAGACCGAGGTGCAGACAGGCGGCTTCAGCAAAGAGTCTATC
CTGCCCAAGAGGAACAGCGATAAGCTGATCGCCAGAAAGAAGGACTGGGACCCTAAGAAGTACGGCGGCT
TCGACAGCCCCACCGTGGCCTATTCTGTGCTGGTGGTGGCCAAAGTGGAAAAGGGCAAGTCCAAGAAACT
GAAGAGTGTGAAAGAGCTGCTGGGGATCACCATCATGGAAAGAAGCAGCTTCGAGAAGAATCCCATCGAC
TTTCTGGAAGCCAAGGGCTACAAAGAAGTGAAAAAGGACCTGATCATCAAGCTGCCTAAGTACTCCCTGT
TCGAGCTGGAAAACGGCCGGAAGAGAATGCTGGCCTCTGCCGGCGAACTGCAGAAGGGAAACGAACTGGC
CCTGCCCTCCAAATATGTGAACTTCCTGTACCTGGCCAGCCACTATGAGAAGCTGAAGGGCTCCCCCGAG
GATAATGAGCAGAAACAGCTGTTTGTGGAACAGCACAAGCACTACCTGGACGAGATCATCGAGCAGATCA
GCGAGTTCTCCAAGAGAGTGATCCTGGCCGACGCTAATCTGGACAAAGTGCTGTCCGCCTACAACAAGCA
CCGGGATAAGCCCATCAGAGAGCAGGCCGAGAATATCATCCACCTGTTTACCCTGACCAATCTGGGAGCC
CCTGCCGCCTTCAAGTACTTTGACACCACCATCGACCGGAAGAGGTACACCAGCACCAAAGAGGTGCTGG
ACGCCACCCTGATCCACCAGAGCATCACCGGCCTGTACGAGACACGGATCGACCTGTCTCAGCTGGGAGG
CGACAAGCGACCTGCCGCCACAAAGAAGGCTGGACAGGCTAAGAAGAAGAAAGATTACAAAGACGATGAC
GATAAGGGATCCGGCGCAACAAACTTCTCTCTGCTGAAACAAGCCGGAGATGTCGAAGAGAATCCTGGAC
CGACCGAGTACAAGCCCACGGTGCGCCTCGCCACCCGCGACGACGTCCCCAGGGCCGTACGCACCCTCGC
CGCCGCGTTCGCCGACTACCCCGCCACGCGCCACACCGTCGATCCGGACCGCCACATCGAGCGGGTCACC
GAGCTGCAAGAACTCTTCCTCACGCGCGTCGGGCTCGACATCGGCAAGGTGTGGGTCGCGGACGACGGCG
CCGCGGTGGCGGTCTGGACCACGCCGGAGAGCGTCGAAGCGGGGGCGGTGTTCGCCGAGATCGGCCCGCG
CATGGCCGAGTTGAGCGGTTCCCGGCTGGCCGCGCAGCAACAGATGGAAGGCCTCCTGGCGCCGCACCGG
CCCAAGGAGCCCGCGTGGTTCCTGGCCACCGTCGGAGTCTCGCCCGACCACCAGGGCAAGGGTCTGGGCA
GCGCCGTCGTGCTCCCCGGAGTGGAGGCGGCCGAGCGCGCCGGGGTGCCCGCCTTCCTGGAGACCTCCGC
GCCCCGCAACCTCCCCTTCTACGAGCGGCTCGGCTTCACCGTCACCGCCGACGTCGAGGTGCCCGAAGGA
CCGCGCACCTGGTGCATGACCCGCAAGCCCGGTGCCTGAACGCGTTAAGTCGACAATCAACCTCTGGATT
ACAAAATTTGTGAAAGATTGACTGGTATTCTTAACTATGTTGCTCCTTTTACGCTATGTGGATACGCTGC
TTTAATGCCTTTGTATCATGCTATTGCTTCCCGTATGGCTTTCATTTTCTCCTCCTTGTATAAATCCTGG
TTGCTGTCTCTTTATGAGGAGTTGTGGCCCGTTGTCAGGCAACGTGGCGTGGTGTGCACTGTGTTTGCTG
ACGCAACCCCCACTGGTTGGGGCATTGCCACCACCTGTCAGCTCCTTTCCGGGACTTTCGCTTTCCCCCT
CCCTATTGCCACGGCGGAACTCATCGCCGCCTGCCTTGCCCGCTGCTGGACAGGGGCTCGGCTGTTGGGC
ACTGACAATTCCGTGGTGTTGTCGGGGAAATCATCGTCCTTTCCTTGGCTGCTCGCCTGTGTTGCCACCT
GGATTCTGCGCGGGACGTCCTTCTGCTACGTCCCTTCGGCCCTCAATCCAGCGGACCTTCCTTCCCGCGG
CCTGCTGCCGGCTCTGCGGCCTCTTCCGCGTCTTCGCCTTCGCCCTCAGACGAGTCGGATCTCCCTTTGG
GCCGCCTCCCCGCGTCGACTTTAAGACCAATGACTTACAAGGCAGCTGTAGATCTTAGCCACTTTTTAAA
AGAAAAGGGGGGACTGGAAGGGCTAATTCACTCCCAACGAAGACAAGATCTGCTTTTTGCTTGTACTGGG
TCTCTCTGGTTAGACCAGATCTGAGCCTGGGAGCTCTCTGGCTAACTAGGGAACCCACTGCTTAAGCCTC
AATAAAGCTTGCCTTGAGTGCTTCAAGTAGTGTGTGCCCGTCTGTTGTGTGACTCTGGTAACTAGAGATC
CCTCAGACCCTTTTAGTCAGTGTGGAAAATCTCTAGCAGGGCCCGTTTAAACCCGCTGATCAGCCTCGAC
TGTGCCTTCTAGTTGCCAGCCATCTGTTGTTTGCCCCTCCCCCGTGCCTTCCTTGACCCTGGAAGGTGCC
ACTCCCACTGTCCTTTCCTAATAAAATGAGGAAATTGCATCGCATTGTCTGAGTAGGTGTCATTCTATTC
TGGGGGGTGGGGTGGGGCAGGACAGCAAGGGGGAGGATTGGGAAGACAATAGCAGGCATGCTGGGGATGC
GGTGGGCTCTATGGCTTCTGAGGCGGAAAGAACCAGCTGGGGCTCTAGGGGGTATCCCC
[124 nt withheld, positions 9300-9423]
C
[91 nt withheld, positions 9425-9515]
A
[49 nt withheld, positions 9517-9565]
CCTTTGACGTTGGAGTCCACGTTCTTT
[37 nt withheld, positions 9593-9629]
ACCCTATCTCGGTCTATTCTTTTGATTTATAAGGGATTTTGCCGATTTCGGCCTATTGGTTAAAAAATGA
GCTGATTTAACAAAAATTTAACGCGAATTAATTCTGTGGAATGTGTGTCAGTTAGGGTGTGGAAAGTCCC
CAGGCTCCCCAGCAGGCAGAAGTATGCAAAGCATGCATCTCAATTAGTCAGCAACCAGGTGTGGAAAGTC
CCCAGGCTCCCCAGCAGGCAGAAGTATGCAAAGCATGCATCTCAATTAGTCAGCAACCATAGTCCCGCCC
CTAACTCCGCCCATCCCGCCCCTAACTCCGCCCAGTTCCGCCCATTCTCCGCCCCATGGCTGACTAATTT
TTTTTATTTATGCAGAGGCCGAGGCCGCCTCTGCCTCTGAGCTATTCCAGAAGTAGTGAGGAGGCTTTTT
TGGAGGCCTAGGCTTTTGCAAAAAGCTCCCGGGAGCTTGTATATCCATTTTCGGATCTGATCAGCACGTG
TTGACAATTAATCATCGGCATAGTATATCGGCATAGTATAATACGACAAGGTGAGGAACTAAACCATGGC
CAAGTTGACCAGTGCCGTTCCGGTGCTCACCGCGCGCGACGTCGCCGGAGCGGTCGAGTTCTGGACCGAC
CGGCTCGGGTTCTCCCGGGACTTCGTGGAGGACGACTTCGCCGGTGTGGTCCGGGACGACGTGACCCTGT
TCATCAGCGCGGTCCAGGACCAGGTGGTGCCGGACAACACCCTGGCCTGGGTGTGGGTGCGCGGCCTGGA
CGAGCTGTACGCCGAGTGGTCGGAGGTCGTGTCCACGAACTTCCGGGACGCCTCCGGGCCGGCCATGACC
GAGATCGGCGAGCAGCCGTGGGGGCGGGAGTTCGCCCTGCGCGACCCGGCCGGCAACTGCGTGCACTTCG
TGGCCGAGGAGCAGGACTGACACGTGCTACGAGATTTCGATTCCACCGCCGCCTTCTATGAAAGGTTGGG
CTTCGGAATCGTTTTCCGGGACGCCGGCTGGATGATCCTCCAGCGCGGGGATCTCATGCTGGAGTTCTTC
GCCCACCCCAACTTGTTTATTGCAGCTTATAATGGTTACAAATAAAGCAATAGCATCACAAATTTCACAA
ATAAAGCATTTTTTTCACTGCATTCTAGTTGTGGTTTGTCCAAACTCATCAATGTATCTTATCATGTCTG
TATACCGTCGACCTCTAGCTAGAGCTTGGCGTAATCATGGTCATAGCTGTTTCCTGTGTGAAATTGTTAT
CCGCTCACAATTCCACACAACATACGAGCCGGAAGCATAAAGTGTAAAGCCTGGGGTGCCTAATGAGTGA
GCTAACTCACATTAATTGCGTTGCGCTCACTGCCCGCTTTCCAGTCGGGAAACCTGTCGTGCCAGCTGCA
TTAATGAATCGGCCAACGCGCGGGGAGAGGCGGTTTGCGTATTGGGCGCTCTTCCGCTTCCTCGCTCACT
GACTCGCTGCGCTCGGTCGTTCGGCTGCGGCGAGCGGTATCAGCTCACTCAAAGGCGGTAATACGGTTAT
CCACAGAATCAGGGGATAACGCAGGAAAGAACATGTGAGCAAAAGGCCAGCAAAAGGCCAGGAACCGTAA
AAAGGCCGCGTTGCTGGCGTTTTTCCATAGGCTCCGCCCCCCTGACGAGCATCACAAAAATCGACGCTCA
AGTCAGAGGTGGCGAAACCCGACAGGACTATAAAGATACCAGGCGTTTCCCCCTGGAAGCTCCCTCGTGC
GCTCTCCTGTTCCGACCCTGCCGCTTACCGGATACCTGTCCGCCTTTCTCCCTTCGGGAAGCGTGGCGCT
TTCTCATAGCTCACGCTGTAGGTATCTCAGTTCGGTGTAGGTCGTTCGCTCCAAGCTGGGCTGTGTGCAC
GAACCCCCCGTTCAGCCCGACCGCTGCGCCTTATCCGGTAACTATCGTCTTGAGTCCAACCCGGTAAGAC
ACGACTTATCGCCACTGGCAGCAGCCACTGGTAACAGGATTAGCAGAGCGAGGTATGTAGGCGGTGCTAC
AGAGTTCTTGAAGTGGTGGCCTAACTACGGCTACACTAGAAGAACAGTATTTGGTATCTGCGCTCTGCTG
AAGCCAGTTACCTTCGGAAAAAGAGTTGGTAGCTCTTGATCCGGCAAACAAACCACCGCTGGTAGCGGTG
GTTTTTTTGTTTGCAAGCAGCAGATTACGCGCAGAAAAAAAGGATCTCAAGAAGATCCTTTGATCTTTTC
TACGGGGTCTGACGCTCAGTGGAACGAAAACTCACGTTAAGGGATTTTGGTCATGAGATTATCAAAAAGG
ATCTTCACCTAGATCCTTTTAAATTAAAAATGAAGTTTTAAATCAATCTAAAGTATATATGAGTAAACTT
GGTCTGACAGTTACCAATGCTTAATCAGTGAGGCACCTATCTCAGCGATCTGTCTATTTCGTTCATCCAT
AGTTGCCTGACTCCCCGTCGTGTAGATAACTACGATACGGGAGGGCTTACCATCTGGCCCCAGTGCTGCA
ATGATACCGCGAGACCCACGCTCACCGGCTCCAGATTTATCAGCAATAAACCAGCCAGCCGGAAGGGCCG
AGCGCAGAAGTGGTCCTGCAACTTTATCCGCCTCCATCCAGTCTATTAATTGTTGCCGGGAAGCTAGAGT
AAGTAGTTCGCCAGTTAATAGTTTGCGCAACGTTGTTGCCATTGCTACAGGCATCGTGGTGTCACGCTCG
TCGTTTGGTATGGCTTCATTCAGCTCCGGTTCCCAACGATCAAGGCGAGTTACATGATCCCCCATGTTGT
GCAAAAAAGCGGTTAGCTCCTTCGGTCCTCCGATCGTTGTCAGAAGTAAGTTGGCCGCAGTGTTATCACT
CATGGTTATGGCAGCACTGCATAATTCTCTTACTGTCATGCCATCCGTAAGATGCTTTTCTGTGACTGGT
GAGTACTCAACCAAGTCATTCTGAGAATAGTGTATGCGGCGACCGAGTTGCTCTTGCCCGGCGTCAATAC
GGGATAATACCGCGCCACATAGCAGAACTTTAAAAGTGCTCATCATTGGAAAACGTTCTTCGGGGCGAAA
ACTCTCAAGGATCTTACCGCTGTTGAGATCCAGTTCGATGTAACCCACTCGTGCACCCAACTGATCTTCA
GCATCTTTTACTTTCACCAGCGTTTCTGGGTGAGCAAAAACAGGAAGGCAAAATGCCGCAAAAAAGGGAA
TAAGGGCGACACGGAAATGTTGAATACTCATACTCTTCCTTTTTCAATATTATTGAAGCATTTATCAGGG
TTATTGTCTCATGAGCGGATACATATTTGAATGTATTTAGAAAAATAAACAAATAGGGGTTCCGCGCACA
TTTCCCCGAAAAGTGCCACCTGAC
